Addgene plasmid #119609: pC0.078
Purpose: Level 0 part. Terminator
Depositing lab: Alistair McCormick. Depositing organization: University of Edinburgh. Publication: CyanoGate: A Modular Cloning Suite for Engineering Cyanobacteria Based on the Plant MoClo Syntax. Vasudevan R, Gale GAR, Schiavon AA, Puzorjov A, Malin J, Gillespie MD, Vavitsas K, Zulkower V, Wang B, Howe CJ, Lea-Smith DJ, McCormick AJ. Plant Physiol. 2019 May;180(1):39-55. doi: 10.1104/pp.18.01401. Epub 2019 Feb 28. PubMed 30819783.
Backbone
  Vector backbone: PICH41276
  Backbone size w/o insert (bp): 2247
  Vector type: Synthetic Biology
Growth in bacteria
  Bacterial resistance: Spectinomycin, 50 μg/mL
  Growth temperature: 37°C
  Growth strain: DH5alpha
  Copy number: High Copy
Gene/Insert
  Gene/Insert name: Tcpc_operon
  Insert size (bp): 83
  Cloning method: Restriction Enzyme; 5′ cloning site BpiI (destroyed during cloning); 3′ cloning site BpiI (destroyed during cloning)
  Sequencing primers: 5′ ttgagtgagctgataccgct; 3′ GTCTCATGAGCGGATACATATTTGAATG
Terms and licenses: Academic/Nonprofit Terms; Industry Terms: Not Available to Industry
Depositor comments: Please visit https://www.biorxiv.org/content/10.1101/426700v1 for bioRxiv preprint.
How to cite: pC0.078 was a gift from Alistair McCormick (Addgene plasmid # 119609 ; http://n2t.net/addgene:119609 ; RRID:Addgene_119609)
