[The description below was written by a language model from this plasmid's Addgene catalogue record and the feature table of its GenBank file.]
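Description:
pC0.078 is a Level 0 part plasmid from the CyanoGate modular cloning toolkit, a Golden Gate-based system that extends the plant MoClo syntax to the engineering of cyanobacteria. It is built on the pICH41276 acceptor backbone, classed as a synthetic biology vector, and the complete plasmid is a small circle of about 2.3 kb. It is maintained in E. coli through a high-copy ColE1/pUC-type origin of replication. Selection relies on an aadA gene encoding an aminoglycoside adenylyltransferase that confers spectinomycin (and streptomycin) resistance. A bla (AmpR) promoter is annotated upstream of this gene and appears positioned to drive it.

The payload is a single short regulatory part, an 83 bp terminator named Tcpc_operon. The name suggests it comes from a cpc (phycocyanin) operon, although the record does not state the source organism. The insert itself is not annotated in the feature table, which lists only the backbone elements and standard sequencing primer sites. The part was inserted using the Type IIS enzyme BpiI, and both BpiI sites were destroyed in the process, as is usual in MoClo Level 0 assembly. In this system, a stored Level 0 part is normally released with defined overhangs in a later Type IIS reaction and joined in order with promoter, coding sequence and other parts to form a Level 1 transcription unit. pC0.078 therefore carries no expression cassette of its own. It serves as a reusable, sequence-verified source of a transcriptional terminator for building multi-part constructs intended for expression in cyanobacteria.
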