LOCUS       Exported 2336 bp ds-DNA circular SYN 12-MAY-2021
DEFINITION  Level 0 part. Terminator.
ACCESSION   .
VERSION     .
KEYWORDS    pC0.078
SOURCE      synthetic DNA construct
  ORGANISM  synthetic DNA construct
REFERENCE   1 (bases 1 to 2336)
  AUTHORS   Vasudevan R, Gale GAR, Schiavon AA, Puzorjov A, Malin J, Gillespie
            MD, Vavitsas K, Zulkower V, Wang B, Howe CJ, Lea-Smith DJ, McCormick
            AJ
  TITLE     CyanoGate: A Modular Cloning Suite for Engineering Cyanobacteria
            Based on the Plant MoClo Syntax.
  JOURNAL   Plant Physiol. 2019 May;180(1):39-55. doi: 10.1104/pp.18.01401. Epub
            2019 Feb 28.
  PUBMED    30819783
REFERENCE   2 (bases 1 to 2336)
  AUTHORS   .
  TITLE     Direct Submission
  JOURNAL   Exported May 12, 2021 from SnapGene Server 1.1.58
            http://www.snapgene.com
FEATURES             Location/Qualifiers
     source          1..2336
                     /organism="synthetic DNA construct"
                     /mol_type="other DNA"
     primer_bind     complement(24..42)
                     /label=pBRforEco
                     /note="pBR322 vectors, upsteam of EcoRI site, forward
                     primer"
     promoter        110..214
                     /gene="bla"
                     /label=AmpR promoter
     CDS             436..1227
                     /codon_start=1
                     /gene="aadA"
                     /product="aminoglycoside adenylyltransferase (Murphy,
                     1985)"
                     /label=SmR
                     /note="confers resistance to spectinomycin and
                     streptomycin"
                     /translation="MREAVIAEVSTQLSEVVGVIERHLEPTLLAVHLYGSAVDGGLKPH
                     SDIDLLVTVTVRLDETTRRALINDLLETSASPGESEILRAVEVTIVVHDDIIPWRYPAK
                     RELQFGEWQRNDILAGIFEPATIDIDLAILLTKAREHSVALVGPAAEELFDPVPEQDLF
                     EALNETLTLWNSPPDWAGDERNVVLTLSRIWYSAVTGKIAPKDVAADWAMERLPAQYQP
                     VILEARQAYLGQEEDRLASRADQLEEFVHYVKGEITKVVGK"
     rep_origin      1398..1986
                     /direction=RIGHT
                     /label=ori
                     /note="high-copy-number ColE1/pMB1/pBR322/pUC origin of
                     replication"
     primer_bind     1887..1906
                     /label=pBR322ori-F
                     /note="pBR322 origin, forward primer"
     primer_bind     2140..2157
                     /label=L4440
                     /note="L4440 vector, forward primer"
ORIGIN
        1 gtggctcttc agtggacgaa agggcctcgt gatacgccta tttttatagg ttaatgtcat
       61 gataataatg gtttcttaga cgtcaggtgg cacttttcgg ggaaatgtgc gcggaacccc
      121 tatttgttta tttttctaaa tacattcaaa tatgtatccg ctcatgagac aataaccctg
      181 ataaatgctt caataatatt gaaaaaggaa gagtatgcgc tcacgcaact ggtccagaac
      241 cttgaccgaa cgcagcggtg gtaacggcgc agtggcggtt ttcatggctt gttatgactg
      301 tttttttttg gggtacagtc tatgcctcgg gcatccaagc agcaagcgcg ttacgccgtg
      361 ggtcgatgtt tgatgttatg gagcagcaac gatgttacgc agcagggcag tcgccctaaa
      421 acaaagttaa acatcatgag ggaagcggtg atcgccgaag tatcgactca actatcagag
      481 gtagttggcg tcatcgagcg ccatctcgaa ccgacgttgc tggccgtaca tttgtacggc
      541 tccgcagtgg atggcggcct gaagccacac agcgatattg atttgctggt tacggtgacc
      601 gtaaggcttg atgaaacaac gcggcgagct ttgatcaacg accttttgga aacttcggct
      661 tcccctggag agagcgagat tctccgcgct gtagaagtca ccattgttgt gcacgacgac
      721 atcattccgt ggcgttatcc agctaagcgc gaactgcaat ttggagaatg gcagcgcaat
      781 gacattcttg caggtatctt cgagccagcc acgatcgaca ttgatctggc tatcttgctg
      841 acaaaagcaa gagaacatag cgttgccttg gtaggtccag cggcggagga actctttgat
      901 ccggttcctg aacaggatct atttgaggcg ctaaatgaaa ccttaacgct atggaactcg
      961 ccgcccgact gggctggcga tgagcgaaat gtagtgctta cgttgtcccg catttggtac
     1021 agcgcagtaa ccggcaaaat cgcgccgaag gatgtcgctg ccgactgggc aatggagcgc
     1081 ctgccggccc agtatcagcc cgtcatactt gaagctagac aggcttatct tggacaagaa
     1141 gaagatcgct tggcctcgcg cgcagatcag ttggaagaat ttgtccatta cgtaaaaggc
     1201 gagatcacca aggtagtcgg caaataactg tcagaccaag tttactcata tatactttag
     1261 attgatttaa aacttcattt ttaatttaaa aggatctagg tgaagatcct ttttgataat
     1321 ctcatgacca aaatccctta acgtgagttt tcgttccact gagcgtcaga ccccgtagaa
     1381 aagatcaaag gatcttcttg agatcctttt tttctgcgcg taatctgctg cttgcaaaca
     1441 aaaaaaccac cgctaccagc ggtggtttgt ttgccggatc aagagctacc aactcttttt
     1501 ccgaaggtaa ctggcttcag cagagcgcag ataccaaata ctgttcttct agtgtagccg
     1561 tagttaggcc accacttcaa gaactctgta gcaccgccta catacctcgc tctgctaatc
     1621 ctgttaccag tggctgctgc cagtggcgat aagtcgtgtc ttaccgggtt ggactcaaga
     1681 cgatagttac cggataaggc gcagcggtcg ggctgaacgg ggggttcgtg cacacagccc
     1741 agcttggagc gaacgaccta caccgaactg agatacctac agcgtgagct atgagaaagc
     1801 gccacgcttc ccgaagggag aaaggcggac aggtatccgg taagcggcag ggtcggaaca
     1861 ggagagcgca cgagggagct tccaggggga aacgcctggt atctttatag tcctgtcggg
     1921 tttcgccacc tctgacttga gcgtcgattt ttgtgatgct cgtcaggggg gcggagccta
     1981 tggaaaaacg ccagcaacgc ggccttttta cggttcctgg ccttttgctg gccttttgct
     2041 cacatgttct ttcctgcgtt atcccctgat tctgtggata accgtattac cgcctttgag
     2101 tgagctgata ccgctcgccg cagccgaacg accgagcgca gcgagtcagt gagcgaggaa
     2161 gcggaagagc gcccaatacg caaaccgcct ctccccgcgc gttggccgat tcattaatca
     2221 ctctgtggtc tcagcttatt tctgtttagt tcaggaggag aagtggcttg actttatttt
     2281 ccctttgggg aataacttgg ggtcgcttct ctttttgtct cgcttgagac cacgaa
//
