>Addgene plasmid #119609 | pC0.078 | depositor partial sequence | sequence record 226112 | Tcpc_operon
ATTTCTGTTTAGTTCAGGAGGAGAAGTGGCTTGACTTTATTTTCCCTTTGGGGAATAACTTGGGGTCGCT
TCTCTTTTTGTCT
